Addgene plasmid #44113: pLX-V5-TRAF2 S102A-puro
Depositing lab: William Hahn. Depositing organization: Dana-Farber Cancer Institute. Publication: IkappaB kinase epsilon phosphorylates TRAF2 to promote mammary epithelial cell transformation. Shen RR, Zhou AY, Kim E, Lim E, Habelhah H, Hahn WC. Mol Cell Biol. 2012 Dec;32(23):4756-68. doi: 10.1128/MCB.00468-12. Epub 2012 Sep 24. PubMed 23007157.
Backbone
  Vector backbone: pLEX970
  Vector type: Lentiviral
  Selectable markers: Puromycin
Growth in bacteria
  Bacterial resistance: Ampicillin, 100 μg/mL
  Growth temperature: 37°C
  Growth strain: Stbl3
  Growth instructions: Recommended growth media: Terrific broth (TB)
  Copy number: High Copy
Gene/Insert
  Gene/Insert name: TRAF2 S102A (alt names: TRAF2; TNF receptor-associated factor 2)
  Species: H. sapiens (human)
  Mutation: Serine 102 to Alanine
  GenBank ID: NM_021138.3 NP_066961.2
  Entrez Gene: TRAF2 (a.k.a. MGC:45012, RNF117, TRAP, TRAP3)
  Tag / fusion protein: V5 (C terminal on insert)
Terms and licenses: Academic/Nonprofit Terms; Industry Terms: Not Available to Industry
How to cite: pLX-V5-TRAF2 S102A-puro was a gift from William Hahn (Addgene plasmid # 44113 ; http://n2t.net/addgene:44113 ; RRID:Addgene_44113)
