[The description below was written by a language model from this plasmid's Addgene catalogue record.]
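Description:
pLX-V5-TRAF2 S102A-puro is a lentiviral expression plasmid built on the pLEX970 backbone for delivering a point-mutant form of human TRAF2 (TNF receptor-associated factor 2) into mammalian cells. It is maintained in bacteria as a high-copy plasmid under ampicillin selection. The record specifies a recombination-deficient host strain, which is commonly chosen for lentiviral vectors because their repeated long terminal repeat sequences can be unstable. After packaging into lentiviral particles and transduction, the vector integrates into the target cell genome, and a puromycin resistance marker allows selection of stably transduced populations.

The insert is the human TRAF2 coding sequence carrying a serine-to-alanine substitution at residue 102, with a V5 epitope tag fused at the C terminus for detection or immunoprecipitation with anti-V5 antibodies. Replacing a serine with alanine removes the hydroxyl group needed for phosphorylation, so this kind of mutant is generally used as a non-phosphorylatable variant for comparison with the wild-type protein. The associated publication concerns phosphorylation of TRAF2 by IkappaB kinase epsilon and its role in transformation of mammary epithelial cells, which suggests the construct was made to test the contribution of particular serine residues in that setting, although the record does not state what role serine 102 plays.

No feature table is provided. The promoter driving TRAF2, the promoter driving the puromycin marker, the origin of replication and the specific viral elements present are therefore not stated.
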