>Addgene plasmid #44113 | pLX-V5-TRAF2 S102A-puro | addgene partial sequence | sequence record 61234 | WPRE-R 5'-CATAGCGTAAAAGGAGCAACA-3'
AATTTTGTATCCAGAGGTTGATTGTCGACTTAACGCGCCTCATTACTACGTAGAATCGAGACCGAGGAGA
GGGTTAGGGATAGGCTTACCAACCACTTTGTACAAGAAAGTTGGGTAGAGCCCTGTCAGGTCCACAATGG
CCTTGATGAAGATGGCATCGTCCCGCACGTAGGAATTCTTTGCCTCCATCTTGGAGACGGGGCAGAAGAG
GGGGCAGCCGCTTGCGATGTTCATGTCGTTGACTGGCCTCTGAAAAGAGGATGAAGTCACGTCGGGCCTG
AAGGCGTCAATCACGTGCTCCCGGTTATTCTGGTCGAGCAGCATTAAGGTCACCTTCTGGTTGAAGGGCC
ACCGCAGCAGGGCGTCATTCGGGCCCTTCATCACCACAAAGAAGAGGGACAGGTGTGTTCCTCGCCCGGT
GCCGTCGCCGTTCAGGTAGATACGCAGACACATCTTGTAGCCGTACCTGCTGGTGTAGAAGGCTGGGGAG
AAGATGGCGGGTATGCGGCCAGCCACAGCTTCCTGGCGCTTCCTGGCGAAGTCTGAGATCTTCCAGATGA
AGACCCCATCGTAGGTGGATGCCTCCATCTCCAAGACCTTCTGCTCCAAGTCAGCCATCGCCAGGTCCTT
GAGGCCAATGCTCCTCTCCAGCTGCTGCACCTTGCTACTCAGGGCTTCAATCTTGTCTTGGTCCAGCCGG
TGCTGCCGGCTGCAGGCCTCGGCAGTCATGGCCACCCTCTCCACCTCCCGGTTCAGGACGCAGACAATGT
TCTCAAAAGTGGCCGTCTTCTTCTCCAGGCTCTCGCACCTCTGCAGGAGCTCTGACCCCGCGTGG
