>Addgene plasmid #44113 | pLX-V5-TRAF2 S102A-puro | addgene partial sequence | sequence record 62049 | hTRAF2-R 5'-GGGCTTCAATCTTGTCTTGG
TCGGCAGTCATGGCCACCCTCTCCACCTCCCGGTTCAGGACGCAGACAATGTTCTCAAAAGTGGCCGTCT
TCTTCTCCAGGCTCTCGCACCTCTGCAGGAGCTCTGACCCCGCGTGGCTCTGGTCTCCCAAGAGGGGCTT
TGCCTCCAGCACCGAGCTCAGTAGCATGGCCAGGTGCTCCCGCAGCCACTGCACCTCGTGCTCCTGCTGT
TTCTCACCCTCTACCGTCTCGAGGCAGCCGATGGCGTGGAATCTGCAAGGGACTCGACACTTGCCACAAG
TCTTGACGTGGTCCTGAAACTTCTCCCGGGGGATCTTCTTCTTGCCGCAGCCGTCACAAGTTAAGGGGAA
CTTGGGGCAGACCTCGTGGTGCGCCTTCACGTCTGCTCCGCAGCAGGGTGCCCGGCAATGCCGGCAGCTC
AGGCTTCTCTCCGGGCACTCGTGCTCCAGGTGGCGCTCCTTTTCACCAAGGCGGACCAGGCCTTTGCACG
CGGGACATTCGGTCAGCATGAGCGGGCAGCGGCCTTCGTGGCAGCTCTCGTATTCTTTCAGGGTCCCCTT
CCAGGTGCATCCATCACTGGGACAGACGGCCGGCAGGGCCTCCACCTCCCTGCGGGCAGCATTATCTGGG
AAGGCCGAACTGCTTTCTAAAATAGAAATGCCTTCTTCATATATGCCCTCGTGAACACAGGCAGCACAGT
TCTGAGGCCCAGAGCTGAGGATGCTGGCCAGGCAGAAGGAGCAGTACCGGTGGCCACACTGCGCCTGGAA
GGGCCTGCGGAGGACGTTTCTGCAGGCGGAGCACAGGTACTTGGCTTCCAGCTTGGTCCCCAGGAGGGTC
TTGGAGAAGCCGGGCTGTAGCAACTCCAGGGAGCCAGGGGGGGTCACGCTAGCTGCAGCCATGCCA
